Addgene plasmid #216576: DDX3X - I179T in pENTR
Purpose: gateway cloning donor vector containing DDX3X ASD mutation
Depositing lab: Douglas Allan & Christopher Loewen. Depositing organization: University of British Columbia.
Backbone
  Vector backbone: pCR8-GW-TOPO
  Backbone manufacturer: GenScript
  Backbone size w/o insert (bp): 2800
  Vector type: Gateway Entry Plasmid
Growth in bacteria
  Bacterial resistance: Spectinomycin, 50 μg/mL
  Growth temperature: 37°C
  Growth strain: DH5alpha
  Copy number: High Copy
Gene/Insert
  Gene/Insert name: DDX3X
  Species: H. sapiens (human)
  Insert size (bp): 2000
  Mutation: I179T
  Entrez Gene: DDX3X (a.k.a. CAP-Rf, DBX, DDX14, DDX3, HLP2, MRX102, MRXSSB)
  Cloning method: Gibson Cloning
  Sequencing primers: 5′ M13 fwd; 3′ M13 rev
Terms and licenses: Academic/Nonprofit Terms; Industry Terms: Not Available to Industry
Depositor comments: insert contains a Kozak sequence that encodes a linker for cloning into N-terminal tagging pDEST vectors
How to cite: DDX3X - I179T in pENTR was a gift from Douglas Allan & Christopher Loewen (Addgene plasmid # 216576 ; http://n2t.net/addgene:216576 ; RRID:Addgene_216576)
