[The description below was written by a language model from this plasmid's Addgene catalogue record and pLannotate feature annotations shown in this document.]
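Description:
DDX3X - I179T in pENTR is a Gateway entry (donor) plasmid built on the pCR8-GW-TOPO backbone and carrying the human DDX3X coding sequence with an I179T substitution, which the record describes as an autism spectrum disorder (ASD)-associated mutation. The sequenced plasmid is about 4.8 kb, consistent with a roughly 2.8 kb backbone plus a roughly 2 kb insert introduced by Gibson cloning. It is propagated in E. coli from a high-copy ColE1/pUC-type origin and selected with spectinomycin through the aadA (SmR) aminoglycoside adenylyltransferase gene. Short annotated fragments of an integron Pc promoter and a gentamicin resistance gene lie just upstream of this marker. Small lacZα and lacI fragments are also annotated and appear to be backbone remnants rather than functional genes.

The DDX3X open reading frame, which encodes a DEAD-box RNA helicase, sits between attL1 and attL2 sites, so an LR Clonase reaction can transfer it directionally into any attR-containing destination vector. The entry clone has no promoter positioned to express the insert in eukaryotic cells. The only nearby promoter is a T7 promoter beyond attL2 on the opposite strand, and rrnB T1 and T2 terminators upstream of attL1 insulate the cassette from read-through transcription in bacteria. According to the depositor, the insert includes a Kozak sequence designed so that it also encodes a linker when read through, which keeps the clone compatible with destination vectors that add N-terminal tags. M13 forward and reverse primer sites flank the cassette for sequence verification. The plasmid serves as a source clone for generating expression constructs to study the functional consequences of this DDX3X variant.
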