Features (pLannotate 1.2.2; 12 found; start..end, strand, type, name):
     42..78      -  CDS            lacZα (fragment): LacZα fragment of β-galactosidase; lacZ fragment
     94..193     +  protein_bind   attL1: mutant version of attL; recombination site for the Gateway® LR reaction LR Clonase™
    202..2187    +  CDS            DDX3X: DDX3X_HUMAN - Also known as DBX From Homo sapiens (Human).
   2194..2293    -  protein_bind   attL2: mutant version of attL; recombination site for the Gateway® LR reaction LR Clonase™
   2311..2329    -  promoter       T7 promoter: promoter for bacteriophage T7 RNA polymerase
   2519..2542    +  promoter       Pc promoter (fragment): intI1 (promoter lies within the coding sequence); class 1 integron promoter
   2718..2774    +  CDS            GmR (fragment): gentamycin acetyltransferase; aacC1; confers resistance to gentamycin
   2781..3572    +  CDS            SmR: aminoglycoside adenylyltransferase (Murphy, 1985); aadA; confers resistance to spectinomycin and streptomycin
   3665..4253    +  rep_origin     ori: high-copy-number ColE1/pMB1/pBR322/pUC origin of replication
   4436..4528    +  CDS            lacI (fragment): lac repressor; lacI; The lac repressor binds to the lac operator to inhibit transcription in E. coli. This inhibition can be relieved by adding lactose or isopropyl-β-D-thiogalactopyranoside (IPTG).
   4583..4610    -  terminator     rrnB T2 terminator: transcription terminator T2 from the E. coli rrnB gene
   4742..4785    +  terminator     rrnB T1 terminator: Escherichia coli rrnB; transcription terminator T1 from the E. coli rrnB gene
>Addgene plasmid #216576 | DDX3X - I179T in pENTR | addgene full sequence | sequence record 426866 | Addgene NGS Result
GCCTGGCAGTTCCCTACTCTCGCGTTAACGCTAGCATGGATGTTTTCCCAGTCACGACGTTGTAAAACGA
CGGCCAGTCTTAAGCTCGGGCCCCAAATAATGATTTTATTTTGACTGATAGTGACCTGTTCGTTGCAACA
AATTGATGAGCAATGCTTTTTTATAATGCCAACTTTGTACAAAAAAGCAGGCTCCGGCACCATGAGTCAT
GTGGCAGTGGAAAATGCGCTCGGGCTGGACCAGCAGTTTGCTGGCCTAGACCTGAACTCTTCAGATAATC
AGAGTGGAGGAAGTACAGCCAGCAAAGGGCGCTATATTCCTCCTCATTTAAGGAACCGAGAAGCTACTAA
AGGTTTCTACGATAAAGACAGTTCAGGGTGGAGTTCTAGCAAAGATAAGGATGCGTATAGCAGTTTTGGA
TCTCGTAGTGATTCAAGAGGGAAGTCTAGCTTCTTCAGTGATCGTGGAAGTGGATCAAGGGGAAGGTTTG
ATGATCGTGGACGGAGTGATTACGATGGCATTGGCAGCCGTGGTGACAGAAGTGGCTTTGGCAAATTTGA
ACGTGGTGGAAACAGTCGCTGGTGTGACAAATCAGATGAAGATGATTGGTCAAAACCACTCCCACCAAGT
GAACGCTTGGAACAGGAACTCTTTTCTGGAGGCAACACTGGGATTAATTTTGAGAAATACGATGACATTC
CAGTTGAGGCAACAGGCAACAACTGTCCTCCACATACTGAAAGTTTCAGTGATGTTGAGATGGGAGAAAT
TATCATGGGAAACATTGAGCTTACTCGTTATACTCGCCCAACTCCAGTGCAAAAGCATGCTATTCCTATT
ATCAAAGAGAAAAGAGACTTGATGGCTTGTGCCCAAACAGGGTCTGGAAAAACTGCAGCATTTCTGTTGC
CCATCTTGAGTCAGATTTATTCAGATGGTCCAGGCGAGGCTTTGAGGGCCATGAAGGAAAATGGAAGGTA
TGGGCGCCGCAAACAATACCCAATCTCCTTGGTATTAGCACCAACGAGAGAGTTGGCAGTACAGATCTAC
GAGGAAGCCAGAAAATTTTCATACCGATCTAGAGTTCGTCCTTGCGTGGTTTATGGTGGTGCCGATATTG
GTCAGCAGATTCGAGACTTGGAACGTGGATGCCATTTGTTAGTAGCCACTCCAGGACGTCTAGTGGATAT
GATGGAAAGAGGAAAGATTGGATTAGACTTTTGCAAATACTTGGTGTTAGATGAAGCTGATCGGATGTTG
GATATGGGGTTTGAGCCTCAGATTCGTAGAATAGTCGAACAAGATACTATGCCTCCAAAGGGTGTCCGCC
ACACTATGATGTTTAGTGCTACTTTTCCTAAGGAAATACAGATGCTGGCTCGTGATTTCTTAGATGAATA
TATCTTCTTGGCTGTAGGAAGAGTTGGCTCTACCTCTGAAAACATCACACAGAAAGTAGTTTGGGTGGAA
GAATCAGACAAACGGTCATTTCTGCTTGACCTCCTAAATGCAACAGGCAAGGATTCACTGACCTTAGTGT
TTGTGGAGACCAAAAAGGGTGCAGATTCTCTGGAGGATTTCTTATACCATGAAGGATACGCATGTACCAG
CATCCATGGAGACCGTTCTCAGAGGGATAGAGAAGAGGCCCTTCACCAGTTCCGCTCAGGAAAAAGCCCA
ATTTTAGTGGCTACAGCAGTAGCAGCAAGAGGACTGGACATTTCAAATGTGAAACATGTTATCAATTTTG
ACTTGCCAAGTGATATTGAAGAATATGTACATCGTATTGGTCGTACGGGACGTGTAGGAAACCTTGGCCT
GGCAACCTCATTCTTTAACGAGAGGAACATAAATATTACTAAGGATTTGTTGGATCTTCTTGTTGAAGCT
AAACAAGAAGTGCCGTCTTGGTTAGAAAACATGGCTTATGAACACCACTACAAGGGTAGCAGTCGTGGAC
GTTCTAAGAGTAGCAGATTTAGTGGAGGGTTTGGTGCCAGAGACTACCGACAAAGTAGCGGTGCCAGCAG
TTCCAGCTTCAGCAGCAGCCGCGCAAGCAGCAGCCGCAGTGGCGGAGGTGGCCACGGTAGCAGCAGAGGA
TTTGGTGGAGGTGGCTATGGAGGCTTTTACAACAGTGATGGATATGGAGGAAATTATAACTCCCAGGGGG
TTGACTGGTGGGGTAACTGATAGACCCAGCTTTCTTGTACAAAGTTGGCATTATAAAAAATAATTGCTCA
TCAATTTGTTGCAACGAACAGGTCACTATCAGTCAAAATAAAATCATTATTTGCCATCCAGCTGATATCC
CCTATAGTGAGTCGTATTACATGGTCATAGCTGTTTCCTGGCAGCTCTGGCCCGTGTCTCAAAATCTCTG
ATGTTACATTGCACAAGATAAAAATATATCATCATGCCTCCTCTAGACCAGCCAGGACAGAAATGCCTCG
ACTTCGCTGCTACCCAAGGTTGCCGGGTGACGCACACCGTGGAAACGGATGAAGGCACGAACCCAGTGGA
CATAAGCCTGTTCGGTTCGTAAGCTGTAATGCAAGTAGCGTATGCGCTCACGCAACTGGTCCAGAACCTT
GACCGAACGCAGCGGTGGTAACGGCGCAGTGGCGGTTTTCATGGCTTGTTATGACTGTTTTTTTGGGGTA
CAGTCTATGCCTCGGGCATCCAAGCAGCAAGCGCGTTACGCCGTGGGTCGATGTTTGATGTTATGGAGCA
GCAACGATGTTACGCAGCAGGGCAGTCGCCCTAAAACAAAGTTAAACATTATGAGGGAAGCGGTGATCGC
CGAAGTATCGACTCAACTATCAGAGGTAGTTGGCGTCATCGAGCGCCATCTCGAACCGACGTTGCTGGCC
GTACATTTGTACGGCTCCGCAGTGGATGGCGGCCTGAAGCCACACAGTGATATTGATTTGCTGGTTACGG
TGACCGTAAGGCTTGATGAAACAACGCGGCGAGCTTTGATCAACGACCTTTTGGAAACTTCGGCTTCCCC
TGGAGAGAGCGAGATTCTCCGCGCTGTAGAAGTCACCATTGTTGTGCACGACGACATCATTCCGTGGCGT
TATCCAGCTAAGCGCGAACTGCAATTTGGAGAATGGCAGCGCAATGACATTCTTGCAGGTATCTTCGAGC
CAGCCACGATCGACATTGATCTGGCTATCTTGCTGACAAAAGCAAGAGAACATAGCGTTGCCTTGGTAGG
TCCAGCGGCGGAGGAACTCTTTGATCCGGTTCCTGAACAGGATCTATTTGAGGCGCTAAATGAAACCTTA
ACGCTATGGAACTCGCCGCCCGACTGGGCTGGCGATGAGCGAAATGTAGTGCTTACGTTGTCCCGCATTT
GGTACAGCGCAGTAACCGGCAAAATCGCGCCGAAGGATGTCGCTGCCGACTGGGCAATGGAGCGCCTGCC
GGCCCAGTATCAGCCCGTCATACTTGAAGCTAGACAGGCTTATCTTGGACAAGAAGAAGATCGCTTGGCC
TCGCGCGCAGATCAGTTGGAAGAATTTGTCCACTACGTGAAAGGCGAGATCACCAAGGTAGTCGGCAAAT
AACCCTCGAGCCACCCATGACCAAAATCCCTTAACGTGAGTTACGCGTCGTTCCACTGAGCGTCAGACCC
CGTAGAAAAGATCAAAGGATCTTCTTGAGATCCTTTTTTTCTGCGCGTAATCTGCTGCTTGCAAACAAAA
AAACCACCGCTACCAGCGGTGGTTTGTTTGCCGGATCAAGAGCTACCAACTCTTTTTCCGAAGGTAACTG
GCTTCAGCAGAGCGCAGATACCAAATACTGTTCTTCTAGTGTAGCCGTAGTTAGGCCACCACTTCAAGAA
CTCTGTAGCACCGCCTACATACCTCGCTCTGCTAATCCTGTTACCAGTGGCTGCTGCCAGTGGCGATAAG
TCGTGTCTTACCGGGTTGGACTCAAGACGATAGTTACCGGATAAGGCGCAGCGGTCGGGCTGAACGGGGG
GTTCGTGCACACAGCCCAGCTTGGAGCGAACGACCTACACCGAACTGAGATACCTACAGCGTGAGCTATG
AGAAAGCGCCACGCTTCCCGAAGGGAGAAAGGCGGACAGGTATCCGGTAAGCGGCAGGGTCGGAACAGGA
GAGCGCACGAGGGAGCTTCCAGGGGGAAACGCCTGGTATCTTTATAGTCCTGTCGGGTTTCGCCACCTCT
GACTTGAGCGTCGATTTTTGTGATGCTCGTCAGGGGGGCGGAGCCTATGGAAAAACGCCAGCAACGCGGC
CTTTTTACGGTTCCTGGCCTTTTGCTGGCCTTTTGCTCACATGTTCTTTCCTGCGTTATCCCCTGATTCT
GTGGATAACCGTATTACCGCCTTTGAGTGAGCTGATACCGCTCGCCGCAGCCGAACGACCGAGCGCAGCG
AGTCAGTGAGCGAGGAAGCGGAAGAGCGCCCAATACGCAAACCGCCTCTCCCCGCGCGTTGGCCGATTCA
TTAATGCAGCTGGCACGACAGGTTTCCCGACTGGAAAGCGGGCAGTGAGCGCAACGCAATTAATACGCGT
ACCGCTAGCCAGGAAGAGTTTGTAGAAACGCAAAAAGGCCATCCGTCAGGATGGCCTTCTGCTTAGTTTG
ATGCCTGGCAGTTTATGGCGGGCGTCCTGCCCGCCACCCTCCGGGCCGTTGCTTCACAACGTTCAAATCC
GCTCCCGGCGGATTTGTCCTACTCAGGAGAGCGTTCACCGACAAACAACAGATAAAACGAAAGGCCCAGT
CTTCCGACTGAGCCTTTCGTTTTATTTGAT
